Addgene plasmid #110272: ULK3 (ULK3A-c002)
Purpose: Baculovirus expression for structure determination; may not be full ORF
Depositing lab: Nicola Burgess-Brown. Depositing organization: University of Oxford.
Backbone
  Vector backbone: pFB-6HZB
  Backbone manufacturer: SGC Oxford
  Vector type: Insect Expression
Growth in bacteria
  Bacterial resistance: Ampicillin, 100 μg/mL
  Growth temperature: 37°C
  Growth strain: DH5alpha
  Copy number: High Copy
Gene/Insert
  Gene/Insert name: ULK3 (alt name: unc-51 like kinase 3)
  Species: H. sapiens (human)
  Entrez Gene: ULK3
  Promoter: polyhedrin promoter
  Tag / fusion protein: His6-ZBasic-TEV (N terminal on insert)
  Cloning method: Ligation Independent Cloning
  Sequencing primers: 5′ polyhedrin forward (5'-AAATGATAACCATCTCGC-3'); 3′ SV40pA-R
Terms and licenses: Academic/Nonprofit Terms; Industry Terms: Not Available to Industry
Depositor comments: Use SF9 cells for expression. PDB: 6FDY
How to cite: ULK3 (ULK3A-c002) was a gift from Nicola Burgess-Brown (Addgene plasmid # 110272 ; http://n2t.net/addgene:110272 ; RRID:Addgene_110272)
