[The description below was written by a language model from this plasmid's Addgene catalogue record and pLannotate feature annotations shown in this document.]
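Description:
ULK3 (ULK3A-c002) is a baculovirus transfer plasmid built on the pFB-6HZB backbone, a pFastBac-type donor vector for producing recombinant protein in insect cells. In bacteria it is maintained at high copy from a ColE1/pUC-type origin and selected with ampicillin through the β-lactamase gene; an f1 origin is also present. The expression cassette and a gentamicin resistance gene (aacC1, driven by the integron Pc promoter) lie between the Tn7R and Tn7L ends of a mini-Tn7 element. This arrangement allows the whole segment to be moved by Tn7 site-specific transposition into a baculovirus shuttle genome (bacmid), from which recombinant virus is generated.

The payload is a fragment of human ULK3 (unc-51 like kinase 3), a serine/threonine kinase involved in Sonic hedgehog signalling and autophagy. The annotated coding segment is about 810 nt, consistent with the record's caution that the insert may not be the full open reading frame. The insert was introduced by ligation-independent cloning. Transcription is driven by the strong, very late polyhedrin promoter and terminated by an SV40 polyadenylation signal. The protein carries an N-terminal His6–Z-basic–TEV tag: the histidine tag supports metal-affinity purification, the positively charged Z-basic domain allows cation-exchange capture, and the TEV site permits removal of the tag. The automated annotation also flags a GP64 signal sequence upstream of the Z-basic tag. The catalogue entry does not mention this element, so its functional relevance is unclear. The construct is intended for expression in Sf9 cells to produce material for structure determination, and the depositor links it to a deposited PDB structure.
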