Features (pLannotate 1.2.2; 17 found; start..end, strand, type, name):
      2..456     +  rep_origin     f1 ori (sequence partly withheld): f1 bacteriophage origin of replication; arrow indicates direction of (+) strand synthesis
    482..586     +  promoter       AmpR promoter: bla
    587..1447    +  CDS            AmpR: β-lactamase; bla; confers resistance to ampicillin, carbenicillin, and related antibiotics
   1618..2206    +  rep_origin     ori: high-copy-number ColE1/pMB1/pBR322/pUC origin of replication
   2392..2443    -  misc_feature   bom (fragment): basis of mobility region from pBR322
   2511..2735    -  mobile_element Tn7R: mini-Tn7 element (right end of the Tn7 transposon) Tn7
   2802..3335    -  CDS            GmR: gentamycin acetyltransferase; aacC1; confers resistance to gentamycin
   3505..3533    -  promoter       Pc promoter: intI1 (promoter lies within the coding sequence); class 1 integron promoter
   3511..3858    -  CDS            YPR2_ECOLX (fragment): Protein predicted: Swiss-Prot protein existence level 4. From Escherichia coli.
   3885..3976    +  promoter       polyhedrin promoter: polh from Autographa californica; promoter for the baculovirus polyhedrin gene
   4032..4091    +  sig_peptide    GP64 signal sequence: signal sequence from the baculovirus envelope glycoprotein GP64; Autographa californica gp64
   4131..4301    +  CDS            Z-basic tag: Z domain of staphylococcal protein A, engineered to contain multiple positive charges (Hedhammar and Hober, 2007) useful for purifying tagged proteins by cation-exchange chromatography
   4329..5138    +  CDS            ULK3 (fragment): ULK3_HUMAN - Experimental evidence at protein level: Swiss-Prot protein existence level 1. Serine/threonine protein kinase that acts as a regulator of Sonic hedgehog (SHH) signaling and autophagy. Acts as a negative regulator of SHH signaling in the absence of SHH ligand: interacts with SUFU, thereby inactivating the protein kinase activity and preventing phosphorylation of GLI proteins (GLI1, GLI2 and/or GLI3). Positively regulates SHH signaling in the presence of SHH: dissociates from SUFU, autophosphorylates and mediates phosphorylation of GLI2, activating it and promoting its nuclear trans
   5206..5289    +  CDS            large T antigen (fragment): large T antigen from SV40 (simian virus 40)
   5312..5446    +  polyA_signal   SV40 poly(A) signal: SV40 polyadenylation signal
   5475..5640    -  mobile_element Tn7L: mini-Tn7 element (left end of the Tn7 transposon) Tn7
   5803..5819    +  CDS            lacZα (fragment): LacZα fragment of β-galactosidase; lacZ fragment
>Addgene plasmid #110272 | ULK3 (ULK3A-c002) | addgene full sequence | sequence record 212272 | Addgene NGS Result
G
[124 nt withheld, positions 2-125]
C
[91 nt withheld, positions 127-217]
A
[49 nt withheld, positions 219-267]
CCTTTGACGTTGGAGTCCACGTTCTT
[37 nt withheld, positions 294-330]
ACCCTATCTCGGTCTATTCTTTTGATTTATAAGGGATTTTGCCGATTTCGGCCTATTGGTTAAAAAATGA
GCTGATTTAACAAAAATTTAACGCGAATTTTAACAAAATATTAACGCTTACAATTTAGGTGGCACTTTTC
GGGGAAATGTGCGCGGAACCCCTATTTGTTTATTTTTCTAAATACATTCAAATATGTATCCGCTCATGAG
ACAATAACCCTGATAAATGCTTCAATAATATTGAAAAAGGAAGAGTATGAGTATTCAACATTTCCGTGTC
GCCCTTATTCCCTTTTTTGCGGCATTTTGCCTTCCTGTTTTTGCTCACCCAGAAACGCTGGTGAAAGTAA
AAGATGCTGAAGATCAGTTGGGTGCACGAGTGGGTTACATCGAACTGGATCTCAACAGCGGTAAGATCCT
TGAGAGTTTTCGCCCCGAAGAACGTTTTCCAATGATGAGCACTTTTAAAGTTCTGCTATGTGGCGCGGTA
TTATCCCGTATTGACGCCGGGCAAGAGCAACTCGGTCGCCGCATACACTATTCTCAGAATGACTTGGTTG
AGTACTCACCAGTCACAGAAAAGCATCTTACGGATGGCATGACAGTAAGAGAATTATGCAGTGCTGCCAT
AACCATGAGTGATAACACTGCGGCCAACTTACTTCTGACAACGATCGGAGGACCGAAGGAGCTAACCGCT
TTTTTGCACAACATGGGGGATCATGTAACTCGCCTTGATCGTTGGGAACCGGAGCTGAATGAAGCCATAC
CAAACGACGAGCGTGACACCACGATGCCTGTAGCAATGGCAACAACGTTGCGCAAACTATTAACTGGCGA
ACTACTTACTCTAGCTTCCCGGCAACAATTAATAGACTGGATGGAGGCGGATAAAGTTGCAGGACCACTT
CTGCGCTCGGCCCTTCCGGCTGGCTGGTTTATTGCTGATAAATCTGGAGCCGGTGAGCGTGGGTCTCGCG
GTATCATTGCAGCACTGGGGCCAGATGGTAAGCCCTCCCGTATCGTAGTTATCTACACGACGGGGAGTCA
GGCAACTATGGATGAACGAAATAGACAGATCGCTGAGATAGGTGCCTCACTGATTAAGCATTGGTAACTG
TCAGACCAAGTTTACTCATATATACTTTAGATTGATTTAAAACTTCATTTTTAATTTAAAAGGATCTAGG
TGAAGATCCTTTTTGATAATCTCATGACCAAAATCCCTTAACGTGAGTTTTCGTTCCACTGAGCGTCAGA
CCCCGTAGAAAAGATCAAAGGATCTTCTTGAGATCCTTTTTTTCTGCGCGTAATCTGCTGCTTGCAAACA
AAAAAACCACCGCTACCAGCGGTGGTTTGTTTGCCGGATCAAGAGCTACCAACTCTTTTTCCGAAGGTAA
CTGGCTTCAGCAGAGCGCAGATACCAAATACTGTTCTTCTAGTGTAGCCGTAGTTAGGCCACCACTTCAA
GAACTCTGTAGCACCGCCTACATACCTCGCTCTGCTAATCCTGTTACCAGTGGCTGCTGCCAGTGGCGAT
AAGTCGTGTCTTACCGGGTTGGACTCAAGACGATAGTTACCGGATAAGGCGCAGCGGTCGGGCTGAACGG
GGGGTTCGTGCACACAGCCCAGCTTGGAGCGAACGACCTACACCGAACTGAGATACCTACAGCGTGAGCT
ATGAGAAAGCGCCACGCTTCCCGAAGGGAGAAAGGCGGACAGGTATCCGGTAAGCGGCAGGGTCGGAACA
GGAGAGCGCACGAGGGAGCTTCCAGGGGGAAACGCCTGGTATCTTTATAGTCCTGTCGGGTTTCGCCACC
TCTGACTTGAGCGTCGATTTTTGTGATGCTCGTCAGGGGGGCGGAGCCTATGGAAAAACGCCAGCAACGC
GGCCTTTTTACGGTTCCTGGCCTTTTGCTGGCCTTTTGCTCACATGTTCTTTCCTGCGTTATCCCCTGAT
TCTGTGGATAACCGTATTACCGCCTTTGAGTGAGCTGATACCGCTCGCCGCAGCCGAACGACCGAGCGCA
GCGAGTCAGTGAGCGAGGAAGCGGAAGAGCGCCTGATGCGGTATTTTCTCCTTACGCATCTGTGCGGTAT
TTCACACCGCATAGACCAGCCGCGTAACCTGGCAAAATCGGTTACGGTTGAGTAATAAATGGATGCCCTG
CGTAAGCGGGTGTGGGCGGACAATAAAGTCTTAAACTGAACAAAATAGATCTAAACTATGACAATAAAGT
CTTAAACTAGACAGAATAGTTGTAAACTGAAATCAGTCCAGTTATGCTGTGAAAAAGCATACTGGACTTT
TGTTATGGCTAAAGCAAACTCTTCATTTTCTGAAGTGCAAATTGCCCGTCGTATTAAAGAGGGGCGTGGC
CAAGGGCATGGTAAAGACTATATTCGCGGCGTTGTGACAATTTACCGAACAACTCCGCGGCCGGGAAGCC
GATCTCGGCTTGAACGAATTGTTAGGTGGCGGTACTTGGGTCGATATCAAAGTGCATCACTTCTTCCCGT
ATGCCCAACTTTGTATAGAGAGCCACTGCGGGATCGTCACCGTAATCTGCTTGCACGTAGATCACATAAG
CACCAAGCGCGTTGGCCTCATGCTTGAGCAGATTGATGAGCGCGGTGGCAATGCCCTGCCTCCGGTGCTC
GCCGGAGACTGCGAGATCATAGATATAGATCTCACTACGCGGCTGCTCAAACTTGGGCAGAACGTAAGCC
GCGAGAGCGCCAACAACCGCTTCTTGGTCGAAGGCAGCAAGCGCGATGAATGTCTTACTACGGAGCAAGT
TCCCGAGGTAATCGGAGTCCGGCTGATGTTGGGAGTAGGTGGCTACGTCTCCGAACTCACGACCGAAAAG
ATCAAGAGCAGCCCGCATGGATTTGACTTGGTCAGGGCCGAGCCTACATGTGCGAATGATGCCCATACTT
GAGCCACCTAACTTTGTTTTAGGGCGACTGCCCTGCTGCGTAACATCGTTGCTGCTCCATAACATCAAAC
ATCGACCCACGGCGTAACGCGCTTGCTGCTTGGATGCCCGAGGCATAGACTGTACAAAAAAACAGTCATA
ACAAGCCATGAAAACCGCCACTGCGCCGTTACCACCGCTGCGTTCGGTCAAGGTTCTGGACCAGTTGCGT
GAGCGCATACGCTACTTGCATTACAGTTTACGAACCGAACAGGCTTATGTCAACTGGGTTCGTGCCTTCA
TCCGTTTCCACGGTGTGCGTCACCCGGCAACCTTGGGCAGCAGCGAAGTCGAGGCATTTCTGTCCTGGCT
GGCGAACGAGCGCAAGGTTTCGGTCTCCACGCATCGTCAGGCATTGGCGGCCTTGCTGTTCTTCTACGGC
AAGGTGCTGTGCACGGATCTGCCCTGGCTTCAGGAGATCGGAAGACCTCGGCCGTCGCGGCGCTTGCCGG
TGGTGCTGACCCCGGATGAAGTGGTTCGCATCCTCGGTTTTCTGGAAGGCGAGCATCGTTTGTTCGCCCA
GGACTCTAGCTATAGTTCTAGTGGTTGGCTACGTATACTCCGGAATATTAATAGATCATGGAGATAATTA
AAATGATAACCATCTCGCAAATAAATAAGTATTTTACTGTTTTCGTAACAGTTTTGTAATAAAAAAACCT
ATAAATATTCCGGATTATTCATACCGTCCCACCATCGGGCGCGGATCTCGGTCCGAAAACCATGGTAAGC
GCTATTGTTTTATATGTGCTTTTGGCGGCGGCGGCGCATTCTGCCTTTGCGGCCGCCATGGGCCACCATC
ATCATCATCATTCTTCTGGTGTGGATAACAAGTTCAACAAGGAGCGTCGAAGAGCTCGCCGTGAAATTCG
CCATCTGCCGAACCTGAACCGCGAACAGCGTCGCGCATTTATTCGCAGCCTGCGCGATGATCCGAGCCAG
AGCGCGAACCTGCTGGCGGAAGCGAAGAAGCTGAACGATGCGCAGCCGAAGGGTACAGAGAACCTGTACT
TCCAATCCATGGCGGGGCCCGGCTGGGGTCCCCCGCGCCTGGACGGCTTCATCCTCACCGAGCGCCTGGG
CAGCGGCACGTACGCCACGGTGTACAAGGCCTACGCCAAGAAGGACACTCGTGAAGTGGTAGCCATAAAG
TGTGTAGCCAAGAAAAGTCTGAACAAGGCATCGGTGGAGAACCTCCTCACGGAGATTGAGATCCTCAAGG
GCATTCGACATCCCCACATTGTGCAGCTGAAAGACTTTCAGTGGGACAGTGACAATATCTACCTCATCAT
GGAGTTTTGCGCAGGGGGCGACCTGTCTCGCTTCATCCATACCCGCAGGATTCTGCCTGAGAAGGTGGCG
CGTGTCTTCATGCAGCAATTAGCTAGCGCCCTGCAATTCCTGCATGAACGGAATATCTCTCACCTGGATC
TGAAGCCACAGAACATTCTACTGAGCTCCTTGGAGAAGCCCCACCTAAAACTGGCAGACTTTGGTTTCGC
ACAACACATGTCCCCGTGGGATGAGAAGCACGTGCTCCGTGGCTCCCCCCTCTACATGGCCCCCGAGATG
GTGTGCCAGCGGCAGTATGACGCCCGCGTGGACCTCTGGTCCATGGGGGTCATCCTGTATGAAGCCCTCT
TCGGGCAGCCCCCCTTTGCCTCCAGGTCGTTCTCGGAGCTGGAAGAGAAGATCCGTAGCAACCGGGTCAT
CGAGCTCCCCTTGCGGCCCCTGCTCTCCCGAGACTGCCGGGACCTACTGCAGCGGCTCCTGGAGCGGGAC
CCCAGCCGTCGCATCTCCTTCCAGGACTTTTTTGCGCACCCCTGGGTGTGACAGTAAAGGTGGATACGGA
TCCGAATTCGAGCTCCGTCGACAAGCTTGTCGAGAAGTACTAGAGGATCATAATCAGCCATACCACATTT
GTAGAGGTTTTACTTGCTTTAAAAAACCTCCCACACCTCCCCCTGAACCTGAAACATAAAATGAATGCAA
TTGTTGTTGTTAACTTGTTTATTGCAGCTTATAATGGTTACAAATAAAGCAATAGCATCACAAATTTCAC
AAATAAAGCATTTTTTTCACTGCATTCTAGTTGTGGTTTGTCCAAACTCATCAATGTATCTTATCATGTC
TGGATCTGATCACTGATATCGCCTAGGAGATCCGAACCAGATAAGTGAAATCTAGTTCCAAACTATTTTG
TCATTTTTAATTTTCGTATTAGCTTACGACGCTACACCCAGTTCCCATCTATTTTGTCACTCTTCCCTAA
ATAATCCTTAAAAACTCCATTTCCACCCCTCCCAGTTCCCAACTATTTTGTCCGCCCACAGCGGGGCATT
TTTCTTCCTGTTATGTTTTTAATCAAACATCCTGCCAACTCCATGTGACAAACCGTCATCTTCGGCTACT
TTTTCTCTGTCACAGAATGAAAATTTTTCTGTCATCTCTTCGTTATTAATGTTTGTAATTGACTGAATAT
CAACGCTTATTTGCAGCCTGAATGGCGAATGG
