>Addgene plasmid #110272 | ULK3 (ULK3A-c002) | depositor partial sequence | sequence record 207546 | Insert Sequence
ATGGGCCACCATCATCATCATCATTCTTCTGGTGTGGATAACAAGTTCAACAAGGAGCGTCGAAGAGCTC
GCCGTGAAATTCGCCATCTGCCGAACCTGAACCGCGAACAGCGTCGCGCATTTATTCGCAGCCTGCGCGA
TGATCCGAGCCAGAGCGCGAACCTGCTGGCGGAAGCGAAGAAGCTGAACGATGCGCAGCCGAAGGGTACA
GAGAACCTGTACTTCCAATCCATGGCGGGGCCCGGCTGGGGTCCCCCGCGCCTGGACGGCTTCATCCTCA
CCGAGCGCCTGGGCAGCGGCACGTACGCCACGGTGTACAAGGCCTACGCCAAGAAGGACACTCGTGAAGT
GGTAGCCATAAAGTGTGTAGCCAAGAAAAGTCTGAACAAGGCATCGGTGGAGAACCTCCTCACGGAGATT
GAGATCCTCAAGGGCATTCGACATCCCCACATTGTGCAGCTGAAAGACTTTCAGTGGGACAGTGACAATA
TCTACCTCATCATGGAGTTTTGCGCAGGGGGCGACCTGTCTCGCTTCATCCATACCCGCAGGATTCTGCC
TGAGAAGGTGGCGCGTGTCTTCATGCAGCAATTAGCTAGCGCCCTGCAATTCCTGCATGAACGGAATATC
TCTCACCTGGATCTGAAGCCACAGAACATTCTACTGAGCTCCTTGGAGAAGCCCCACCTAAAACTGGCAG
ACTTTGGTTTCGCACAACACATGTCCCCGTGGGATGAGAAGCACGTGCTCCGTGGCTCCCCCCTCTACAT
GGCCCCCGAGATGGTGTGCCAGCGGCAGTATGACGCCCGCGTGGACCTCTGGTCCATGGGGGTCATCCTG
TATGAAGCCCTCTTCGGGCAGCCCCCCTTTGCCTCCAGGTCGTTCTCGGAGCTGGAAGAGAAGATCCGTA
GCAACCGGGTCATCGAGCTCCCCTTGCGGCCCCTGCTCTCCCGAGACTGCCGGGACCTACTGCAGCGGCT
CCTGGAGCGGGACCCCAGCCGTCGCATCTCCTTCCAGGACTTTTTTGCGCACCCCTGGGTGTGACAGTAA
AGGTGGATACGGATCCGAATTCGAGCTCCGTCGACAAGCTT
